>Addgene plasmid #22453 | pENTRbasEGFP | depositor full sequence | sequence record 10315 | Author sequence
CTTTCCTGCGTTATCCCCTGATTCTGTGGATAACCGTATTACCGCCTTTGAGTGAGCTGATACCGCTCGC
CGCAGCCGAACGACCGAGCGCAGCGAGTCAGTGAGCGAGGAAGCGGAAGAGCGCCCAATACGCAAACCGC
CTCTCCCCGCGCGTTGGCCGATTCATTAATGCAGCTGGCACGACAGGTTTCCCGACTGGAAAGCGGGCAG
TGAGCGCAACGCAATTAATACGCGTACCGCTAGCCAGGAAGAGTTTGTAGAAACGCAAAAAGGCCATCCG
TCAGGATGGCCTTCTGCTTAGTTTGATGCCTGGCAGTTTATGGCGGGCGTCCTGCCCGCCACCCTCCGGG
CCGTTGCTTCACAACGTTCAAATCCGCTCCCGGCGGATTTGTCCTACTCAGGAGAGCGTTCACCGACAAA
CAACAGATAAAACGAAAGGCCCAGTCTTCCGACTGAGCCTTTCGTTTTATTTGATGCCTGGCAGTTCCCT
ACTCTCGCGTTAACGCTAGCATGGATGTTTTCCCAGTCACGACGTTGTAAAACGACGGCCAGTCTTAAGC
TCGGGCCCCAAATAATGATTTTATTTTGACTGATAGTGACCTGTTCGTTGCAACACATTGATGAGCAATG
CTTTTTTATAATGCCAACTTTGTACAAAAAAGCAGGCTAGACTCTAGAGGGTATATAATGGATCTCGCGT
CTCAGCCTCACTTTGAGCTCCTCCACACGCTAGCGCTACCGGTCGCCACCATGGTGAGCAAGGGCGAGGA
GCTGTTCACCGGGGTGGTGCCCATCCTGGTCGAGCTGGACGGCGACGTAAACGGCCACAAGTTCAGCGTG
TCCGGCGAGGGCGAGGGCGATGCCACCTACGGCAAGCTGACCCTGAAGTTCATCTGCACCACCGGCAAGC
TGCCCGTGCCCTGGCCCACCCTCGTGACCACCCTGACCTACGGCGTGCAGTGCTTCAGCCGCTACCCCGA
CCACATGAAGCAGCACGACTTCTTCAAGTCCGCCATGCCCGAAGGCTACGTCCAGGAGCGCACCATCTTC
TTCAAGGACGACGGCAACTACAAGACCCGCGCCGAGGTGAAGTTCGAGGGCGACACCCTGGTGAACCGCA
TCGAGCTGAAGGGCATCGACTTCAAGGAGGACGGCAACATCCTGGGGCACAAGCTGGAGTACAACTACAA
CAGCCACAACGTCTATATCATGGCCGACAAGCAGAAGAACGGCATCAAGGTGAACTTCAAGATCCGCCAC
AACATCGAGGACGGCAGCGTGCAGCTCGCCGACCACTACCAGCAGAACACCCCCATCGGCGACGGCCCCG
TGCTGCTGCCCGACAACCACTACCTGAGCACCCAGTCCGCCCTGAGCAAAGACCCCAACGAGAAGCGCGA
TCACATGGTCCTGCTGGAGTTCGTGACCGCCGCCGGGATCACTCTCGGCATGGACGAGCTGTACAAGTCC
GGACTCAGATCTCGAGCTCAAGCTTCGAATTCTGCAGTCGACGGTACCGCGGGCCCGGGATCCACCGGAT
CTAGATAACTGATCATAATCAGCCATACCACATTTGTAGAGGTTTTACTTGCTTTAAAAAACCTCCCACA
CCTCCCCCTGAACCTGAAACATAAAATGAATGCAATTGTTGTTGTTAACTTGTTTATTGCAGCTTATAAT
GGTTACAAATAAAGCAATAGCATCACAAATTTCACAAATAAAGCATTTTTTTCACTGCATTCTAGTTGTG
GTTTGTCCAAACTCATCAATGTATCTTAACGCGTACCCAGCTTTCTTGTACAAAGTTGGCATTATAAGAA
AGCATTGCTTATCAATTTGTTGCAACGAACAGGTCACTATCAGTCAAAATAAAATCATTATTTGCCATCC
AGCTGATATCCCCTATAGTGAGTCGTATTACATGGTCATAGCTGTTTCCTGGCAGCTCTGGCCCGTGTCT
CAAAATCTCTGATGTTACATTGCACAAGATAAAATAATATCATCATGAACAATAAAACTGTCTGCTTACA
TAAACAGTAATACAAGGGGTGTTATGAGCCATATTCAACGGGAAACGTCGAGGCCGCGATTAAATTCCAA
CATGGATGCTGATTTATATGGGTATAAATGGGCTCGCGATAATGTCGGGCAATCAGGTGCGACAATCTAT
CGCTTGTATGGGAAGCCCGATGCGCCAGAGTTGTTTCTGAAACATGGCAAAGGTAGCGTTGCCAATGATG
TTACAGATGAGATGGTCAGACTAAACTGGCTGACGGAATTTATGCCTCTTCCGACCATCAAGCATTTTAT
CCGTACTCCTGATGATGCATGGTTACTCACCACTGCGATCCCCGGAAAAACAGCATTCCAGGTATTAGAA
GAATATCCTGATTCAGGTGAAAATATTGTTGATGCGCTGGCAGTGTTCCTGCGCCGGTTGCATTCGATTC
CTGTTTGTAATTGTCCTTTTAACAGCGATCGCGTATTTCGTCTCGCTCAGGCGCAATCACGAATGAATAA
CGGTTTGGTTGATGCGAGTGATTTTGATGACGAGCGTAATGGCTGGCCTGTTGAACAAGTCTGGAAAGAA
ATGCATAAACTTTTGCCATTCTCACCGGATTCAGTCGTCACTCATGGTGATTTCTCACTTGATAACCTTA
TTTTTGACGAGGGGAAATTAATAGGTTGTATTGATGTTGGACGAGTCGGAATCGCAGACCGATACCAGGA
TCTTGCCATCCTATGGAACTGCCTCGGTGAGTTTTCTCCTTCATTACAGAAACGGCTTTTTCAAAAATAT
GGTATTGATAATCCTGATATGAATAAATTGCAGTTTCATTTGATGCTCGATGAGTTTTTCTAATCAGAAT
TGGTTAATTGGTTGTAACACTGGCAGAGCATTACGCTGACTTGACGGGACGGCGCAAGCTCATGACCAAA
ATCCCTTAACGTGAGTTACGCGTCGTTCCACTGAGCGTCAGACCCCGTAGAAAAGATCAAAGGATCTTCT
TGAGATCCTTTTTTTCTGCGCGTAATCTGCTGCTTGCAAACAAAAAAACCACCGCTACCAGCGGTGGTTT
GTTTGCCGGATCAAGAGCTACCAACTCTTTTTCCGAAGGTAACTGGCTTCAGCAGAGCGCAGATACCAAA
TACTGTTCTTCTAGTGTAGCCGTAGTTAGGCCACCACTTCAAGAACTCTGTAGCACCGCCTACATACCTC
GCTCTGCTAATCCTGTTACCAGTGGCTGCTGCCAGTGGCGATAAGTCGTGTCTTACCGGGTTGGACTCAA
GACGATAGTTACCGGATAAGGCGCAGCGGTCGGGCTGAACGGGGGGTTCGTGCACACAGCCCAGCTTGGA
GCGAACGACCTACACCGAACTGAGATACCTACAGCGTGAGCTATGAGAAAGCGCCACGCTTCCCGAAGGG
AGAAAGGCGGACAGGTATCCGGTAAGCGGCAGGGTCGGAACAGGAGAGCGCACGAGGGAGCTTCCAGGGG
GAAACGCCTGGTATCTTTATAGTCCTGTCGGGTTTCGCCACCTCTGACTTGAGCGTCGATTTTTGTGATG
CTCGTCAGGGGGGCGGAGCCTATGGAAAAACGCCAGCAACGCGGCCTTTTTACGGTTCCTGGCCTTTTGC
TGGCCTTTTGCTCACATGTT
Features (pLannotate 1.2.2; 14 found; start..end, strand, type, name):
    121..213     +  CDS            lacI (fragment): lac repressor; lacI; The lac repressor binds to the lac operator to inhibit transcription in E. coli. This inhibition can be relieved by adding lactose or isopropyl-β-D-thiogalactopyranoside (IPTG).
    268..295     -  terminator     rrnB T2 terminator: transcription terminator T2 from the E. coli rrnB gene
    427..470     +  terminator     rrnB T1 terminator: Escherichia coli rrnB; transcription terminator T1 from the E. coli rrnB gene
    517..553     -  CDS            lacZα (fragment): LacZα fragment of β-galactosidase; lacZ fragment
    569..668     +  protein_bind   attL1: mutant version of attL; recombination site for the Gateway® LR reaction LR Clonase™
    675..692     +  promoter       minP (fragment): minimal TATA-box promoter with low basal activity
    751..1467    +  CDS            EGFP: EGFP is a basic (constitutively fluorescent) green fluorescent protein published in 1996, derived from Aequorea victoria. It is reported to be a rapidly-maturing weak dimer with moderate acid sensitivity.
   1468..1533    +  misc_feature   MCS: multiple cloning site
   1550..1634    +  CDS            large T antigen (fragment): large T antigen from SV40 (simian virus 40)
   1657..1778    +  polyA_signal   SV40 poly(A) signal: SV40 polyadenylation signal
   1785..1884    -  protein_bind   attL2: mutant version of attL; recombination site for the Gateway® LR reaction LR Clonase™
   1902..1920    -  promoter       T7 promoter: promoter for bacteriophage T7 RNA polymerase
   2054..2863    +  CDS            KanR: aminoglycoside phosphotransferase; aph(3')-Ia; confers resistance to kanamycin in bacteria or G418 (Geneticin®) in eukaryotes
   3010..3598    +  rep_origin     ori: high-copy-number ColE1/pMB1/pBR322/pUC origin of replication
