>Addgene plasmid #22453 | pENTRbasEGFP | addgene full sequence | sequence record 270816 | Addgene NGS Result
CTCACATGTTCTTTCCTGCGTTATCCCCTGATTCTGTGGATAACCGTATTACCGCCTTTGAGTGAGCTGA
TACCGCTCGCCGCAGCCGAACGACCGAGCGCAGCGAGTCAGTGAGCGAGGAAGCGGAAGAGCGCCCAATA
CGCAAACCGCCTCTCCCCGCGCGTTGGCCGATTCATTAATGCAGCTGGCACGACAGGTTTCCCGACTGGA
AAGCGGGCAGTGAGCGCAACGCAATTAATACGCGTACCGCTAGCCAGGAAGAGTTTGTAGAAACGCAAAA
AGGCCATCCGTCAGGATGGCCTTCTGCTTAGTTTGATGCCTGGCAGTTTATGGCGGGCGTCCTGCCCGCC
ACCCTCCGGGCCGTTGCTTCACAACGTTCAAATCCGCTCCCGGCGGATTTGTCCTACTCAGGAGAGCGTT
CACCGACAAACAACAGATAAAACGAAAGGCCCAGTCTTCCGACTGAGCCTTTCGTTTTATTTGATGCCTG
GCAGTTCCCTACTCTCGCGTTAACGCTAGCATGGATGTTTTCCCAGTCACGACGTTGTAAAACGACGGCC
AGTCTTAAGCTCGGGCCCCAAATAATGATTTTATTTTGACTGATAGTGACCTGTTCGTTGCAACAAATTG
ATGAGCAATGCTTTTTTATAATGCCAACTTTGTACAAAAAAGCAGGCTAGACTCTAGAGGGTATATAATG
GATCTCGCGTCTCAGCCTCACTTTGAGCTCCTCCACACGCTAGCGCTACCGGTCGCCACCATGGTGAGCA
AGGGCGAGGAGCTGTTCACCGGGGTGGTGCCCATCCTGGTCGAGCTGGACGGCGACGTAAACGGCCACAA
GTTCAGCGTGTCCGGCGAGGGCGAGGGCGATGCCACCTACGGCAAGCTGACCCTGAAGTTCATCTGCACC
ACCGGCAAGCTGCCCGTGCCCTGGCCCACCCTCGTGACCACCCTGACCTACGGCGTGCAGTGCTTCAGCC
GCTACCCCGACCACATGAAGCAGCACGACTTCTTCAAGTCCGCCATGCCCGAAGGCTACGTCCAGGAGCG
CACCATCTTCTTCAAGGACGACGGCAACTACAAGACCCGCGCCGAGGTGAAGTTCGAGGGCGACACCCTG
GTGAACCGCATCGAGCTGAAGGGCATCGACTTCAAGGAGGACGGCAACATCCTGGGGCACAAGCTGGAGT
ACAACTACAACAGCCACAACGTCTATATCATGGCCGACAAGCAGAAGAACGGCATCAAGGTGAACTTCAA
GATCCGCCACAACATCGAGGACGGCAGCGTGCAGCTCGCCGACCACTACCAGCAGAACACCCCCATCGGC
GACGGCCCCGTGCTGCTGCCCGACAACCACTACCTGAGCACCCAGTCCGCCCTGAGCAAAGACCCCAACG
AGAAGCGCGATCACATGGTCCTGCTGGAGTTCGTGACCGCCGCCGGGATCACTCTCGGCATGGACGAGCT
GTACAAGTCCGGACTCAGATCTCGAGCTCAAGCTTCGAATTCTGCAGTCGACGGTACCGCGGGCCCGGGA
TCCACCGGATCTAGATAACTGATCATAATCAGCCATACCACATTTGTAGAGGTTTTACTTGCTTTAAAAA
ACCTCCCACACCTCCCCCTGAACCTGAAACATAAAATGAATGCAATTGTTGTTGTTAACTTGTTTATTGC
AGCTTATAATGGTTACAAATAAAGCAATAGCATCACAAATTTCACAAATAAAGCATTTTTTTCACTGCAT
TCTAGTTGTGGTTTGTCCAAACTCATCAATGTATCTTAACGCGTACCCAGCTTTCTTGTACAAAGTTGGC
ATTATAAGAAAGCATTGCTTATCAATTTGTTGCAACGAACAGGTCACTATCAGTCAAAATAAAATCATTA
TTTGCCATCCAGCTGATATCCCCTATAGTGAGTCGTATTACATGGTCATAGCTGTTTCCTGGCAGCTCTG
GCCCGTGTCTCAAAATCTCTGATGTTACATTGCACAAGATAAAAATATATCATCATGAACAATAAAACTG
TCTGCTTACATAAACAGTAATACAAGGGGTGTTATGAGCCATATTCAACGGGAAACGTCGAGGCCGCGAT
TAAATTCCAACATGGATGCTGATTTATATGGGTATAAATGGGCTCGCGATAATGTCGGGCAATCAGGTGC
GACAATCTATCGCTTGTATGGGAAGCCCGATGCGCCAGAGTTGTTTCTGAAACATGGCAAAGGTAGCGTT
GCCAATGATGTTACAGATGAGATGGTCAGACTAAACTGGCTGACGGAATTTATGCCTCTTCCGACCATCA
AGCATTTTATCCGTACTCCTGATGATGCATGGTTACTCACCACTGCGATCCCCGGAAAAACAGCATTCCA
GGTATTAGAAGAATATCCTGATTCAGGTGAAAATATTGTTGATGCGCTGGCAGTGTTCCTGCGCCGGTTG
CATTCGATTCCTGTTTGTAATTGTCCTTTTAACAGCGATCGCGTATTTCGTCTCGCTCAGGCGCAATCAC
GAATGAATAACGGTTTGGTTGATGCGAGTGATTTTGATGACGAGCGTAATGGCTGGCCTGTTGAACAAGT
CTGGAAAGAAATGCATAAACTTTTGCCATTCTCACCGGATTCAGTCGTCACTCATGGTGATTTCTCACTT
GATAACCTTATTTTTGACGAGGGGAAATTAATAGGTTGTATTGATGTTGGACGAGTCGGAATCGCAGACC
GATACCAGGATCTTGCCATCCTATGGAACTGCCTCGGTGAGTTTTCTCCTTCATTACAGAAACGGCTTTT
TCAAAAATATGGTATTGATAATCCTGATATGAATAAATTGCAGTTTCATTTGATGCTCGATGAGTTTTTC
TAATCAGAATTGGTTAATTGGTTGTAACACTGGCAGAGCATTACGCTGACTTGACGGGACGGCGCAAGCT
CATGACCAAAATCCCTTAACGTGAGTTACGCGTCGTTCCACTGAGCGTCAGACCCCGTAGAAAAGATCAA
AGGATCTTCTTGAGATCCTTTTTTTCTGCGCGTAATCTGCTGCTTGCAAACAAAAAAACCACCGCTACCA
GCGGTGGTTTGTTTGCCGGATCAAGAGCTACCAACTCTTTTTCCGAAGGTAACTGGCTTCAGCAGAGCGC
AGATACCAAATACTGTTCTTCTAGTGTAGCCGTAGTTAGGCCACCACTTCAAGAACTCTGTAGCACCGCC
TACATACCTCGCTCTGCTAATCCTGTTACCAGTGGCTGCTGCCAGTGGCGATAAGTCGTGTCTTACCGGG
TTGGACTCAAGACGATAGTTACCGGATAAGGCGCAGCGGTCGGGCTGAACGGGGGGTTCGTGCACACAGC
CCAGCTTGGAGCGAACGACCTACACCGAACTGAGATACCTACAGCGTGAGCTATGAGAAAGCGCCACGCT
TCCCGAAGGGAGAAAGGCGGACAGGTATCCGGTAAGCGGCAGGGTCGGAACAGGAGAGCGCACGAGGGAG
CTTCCAGGGGGAAACGCCTGGTATCTTTATAGTCCTGTCGGGTTTCGCCACCTCTGACTTGAGCGTCGAT
TTTTGTGATGCTCGTCAGGGGGGCGGAGCCTATGGAAAAACGCCAGCAACGCGGCCTTTTTACGGTTCCT
GGCCTTTTGCTGGCCTTTTG
Features (pLannotate 1.2.2; 15 found; start..end, strand, type, name):
      1..129     +  rep_origin     RSF ori (fragment): Plasmids containing the RSF 1030 origin of replication can be propagated in E. coli cells that contain additional plasmids with compatible origins.
    131..223     +  CDS            lacI (fragment): lac repressor; lacI; The lac repressor binds to the lac operator to inhibit transcription in E. coli. This inhibition can be relieved by adding lactose or isopropyl-β-D-thiogalactopyranoside (IPTG).
    278..305     -  terminator     rrnB T2 terminator: transcription terminator T2 from the E. coli rrnB gene
    437..480     +  terminator     rrnB T1 terminator: Escherichia coli rrnB; transcription terminator T1 from the E. coli rrnB gene
    527..563     -  CDS            lacZα (fragment): LacZα fragment of β-galactosidase; lacZ fragment
    579..678     +  protein_bind   attL1: mutant version of attL; recombination site for the Gateway® LR reaction LR Clonase™
    685..702     +  promoter       minP (fragment): minimal TATA-box promoter with low basal activity
    761..1477    +  CDS            EGFP: EGFP is a basic (constitutively fluorescent) green fluorescent protein published in 1996, derived from Aequorea victoria. It is reported to be a rapidly-maturing weak dimer with moderate acid sensitivity.
   1478..1543    +  misc_feature   MCS: multiple cloning site
   1560..1644    +  CDS            large T antigen (fragment): large T antigen from SV40 (simian virus 40)
   1667..1788    +  polyA_signal   SV40 poly(A) signal: SV40 polyadenylation signal
   1795..1894    -  protein_bind   attL2: mutant version of attL; recombination site for the Gateway® LR reaction LR Clonase™
   1912..1930    -  promoter       T7 promoter: promoter for bacteriophage T7 RNA polymerase
   2064..2873    +  CDS            KanR: aminoglycoside phosphotransferase; aph(3')-Ia; confers resistance to kanamycin in bacteria or G418 (Geneticin®) in eukaryotes
   3020..3608    +  rep_origin     ori: high-copy-number ColE1/pMB1/pBR322/pUC origin of replication
