[The description below was written by a language model from this plasmid's Addgene catalogue record and pLannotate feature annotations shown in this document.]
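Description:
pENTRbasEGFP is a Gateway entry clone built on the pDONR221 backbone, about 3.7 kb in total, and propagated in E. coli under kanamycin selection (an aph(3')-Ia KanR gene) from a high-copy ColE1/pUC-type origin. As in other pDONR-derived entry vectors, rrnB T1 and T2 terminators sit upstream of the recombination cassette to insulate it from read-through transcription, and a T7 promoter lies just outside attL2. The short lacI, lacZα and RSF ori matches in the annotation are small fragments, most likely backbone remnants or chance similarities rather than functional parts. The depositor's sequence and the repository's sequencing result are the same length and carry the same features in the same order, offset by only about ten bases, so the two records agree.

The payload lies between attL1 and attL2. It consists of a short match to a minimal TATA-box promoter (annotated only as a minP fragment), followed by the EGFP coding sequence, a small multiple cloning site, and an SV40 late region segment providing the polyadenylation signal. The "bas" in the name, together with that promoter match, suggests a basal-promoter EGFP reporter cassette, although the catalogue fields list only EGFP as the insert and do not describe the promoter. A minimal promoter of this kind has little activity by itself and depends on nearby enhancer sequences. An LR reaction would transfer the whole cassette into an attR-bearing destination vector. The plasmid comes from a set of Gateway-compatible vectors developed for analysing gene function in zebrafish, where such a cassette would suit the assembly of fluorescent reporter transgenes, though the record does not specify the intended destination vectors.
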