Addgene plasmid #22453: pENTRbasEGFP
Depositing lab: Nathan Lawson. Depositing organization: University of Massachusetts, Worcester. Publication: Gateway compatible vectors for analysis of gene function in the zebrafish. Villefranc JA, Amigo J, Lawson ND. Dev Dyn. 2007 Nov . 236(11):3077-87. 10.1002/dvdy.21354 PubMed 17948311.
Backbone
  Vector backbone: pDONR221
  Backbone size w/o insert (bp): 3000
  Vector type: Entry Vector
Growth in bacteria
  Bacterial resistance: Kanamycin, 50 μg/mL
  Growth temperature: 37°C
  Growth strain: DH5alpha
  Copy number: Unknown
Gene/Insert
  Gene/Insert name: EGFP
  Insert size (bp): 700
  Entrez Gene: eGFP (a.k.a. pPRS3a_01)
  Cloning method: Gateway Cloning
  Sequencing primers: 5′ M13_puc_F; 3′ EBV-Rev
Terms and licenses: Academic/Nonprofit Terms; Industry Terms: Not Available to Industry
How to cite: pENTRbasEGFP was a gift from Nathan Lawson (Addgene plasmid # 22453 ; http://n2t.net/addgene:22453 ; RRID:Addgene_22453)
