>Addgene plasmid #22453 | pENTRbasEGFP Sequencing Result | analyzer sequence | sequence record 28645
CTGGGCCCAATATGATTTTATTTTGACTGATAGTGACCTGTTCGTTGCAACAAATTGATGAGCAATGCTT
TTTTATAATGCCAACTTTGTACAAAAAAGCAGGCTAGACTCTAGAGGGTATATAATGGATCTCGCGTCTC
AGCCTCACTTTGAGCTCCTCCACACGCTAGCGCTACCGGTCGCCACCATGGTGAGCAAGGGCGAGGAGCT
GTTCACCGGGGTGGTGCCCATCCTGGTCGAGCTGGACGGCGACGTAAACGGCCACAAGTTCAGCGTGTCC
GGCGAGGGCGAGGGCGATGCCACCTACGGCAAGCTGACCCTGAAGTTCATCTGCACCACCGGCAAGCTGC
CCGTGCCCTGGCCCACCCTCGTGACCACCCTGACCTACGGCGTGCAGTGCTTCAGCCGCTACCCCGACCA
CATGAAGCAGCACGACTTCTTCAAGTCCGCCATGCCCGAAGGCTACGTCCAGGAGCGCACCATCTTCTTC
AAGGACGACGGCAACTACAAGACCCGCGCCGAGGTGAAGTTCGAGGGCGACACCCTGGTGAACCGCATCG
AGCTGAAGGGCATCGACTTCAAGGAGGACGGCAACATCCTGGGGCACAAGCTGGAGTACAACTACAACAG
CCACAACGTCTATATCATGGCCGACAAGCAGAAGAACGGCATCAAGGTGAACTTCAAGATCCGCCACAAC
ATCGAGGACGGCAGCGTGCAGCTCGCCGACACTACNAGCAGACACCCCATCGGCGACGCCCGTGCTGTGC
CGACACATANNT
